>Addgene plasmid #114852 | AT1G06840 X062_pECIA14 | addgene full sequence | sequence record 238693 | Addgene NGS Result
GTCTAAGAAACCATTATTATCATGACATTAACCTATAAAAATAGGCGTATCACGAGGCCCTTTCGTCTCG
CGCGTTTCGGTGATGACGGTGAAAACCTCTGACACATGCAGCTCCCGGAGACGGTCACAGCTTGTCTGTA
AGCGGATGCCGGGAGCAGACAAGCCCGTCAGGGCGCGTCAGCGGGTGTTGGCGGGTGTCGGGGCTGGCTT
AACTATGCGGCATCAGAGCAGATTGTACTGAGAGTGCACCATATGCGGTGTGAAATACCGCACAGATGCG
TAAGGAGAAAATACCGCATCAGGCGCCATTCGCCATTCAGGCTGCGCAACTGTTGGGAAGGGCGATCGGT
GCGGGCCTCTTCGCTATTACGCCAGCTGGCGAAAGGGGGATGTGCTGCAAGGCGATTAAGTTGGGTAACG
CCAGGGTTTTCCCAGTCACGACGTTGTAAAACGACGGCCAGTGAATTAATTCGTTGCAGGACAGGATGTG
GTGCCCGATGTGACTAGCTCTTTGCTGCAGGCCGTCCTATCCTCTGGTTCCGATAAGAGACCCAGAACTC
CGGCCCCCCACCGCCCACCGCCACCCCCATACATATGTGGTACGCAAGTAAGAGTGCCTGCGCATGCCCC
ATGTGCCCCACCAAGAGCTTTGCATCCCATACAAGTCCCCAAAGTGGAGAACCGAACCAATTCTTCGCGG
GCAGAACAAAAGCTTCTGCACACGTCTCCACTCGAATTTGGAGCCGGCCGGCGTGTGCAAAAGAGGTGAA
TCGAACGAAAGACCCGTGTGTAAAGCCGCGTTTCCAAAATGTATAAAACCGAGAGCATCTGGCCAATGTG
CATCAGTTGTGGTCAGCAGCAAAATCAAGTGAATCATCTCAGTGCAACTAAAGGGGGGATCCGATCTCAA
TATGAAGTTATGCATATTACTGGCCGTCGTGGCCTTTGTTGGCCTCTCGCTCGGGCAAGACGACATCACC
AATCCCGTTGAAGTGAGGGCTTTGCGAGTGATCAAAGAAAGTTTGAACGATCCTGTTCATAGATTGAGAA
ATTGGAAGCATGGAGACCCGTGCAATTCGAATTGGACTGGTGTTGTCTGCTTCAACTCCACTCTTGATGA
TGGTTATCTTCATGTCAGCGAATTGCAATTGTTCAGTATGAATCTCTCAGGGAACTTGTCTCCGGAGCTT
GGCCGGTTGTCTCGTCTTACTATCCTGAGTTTCATGTGGAATAAGATCACCGGAAGTATACCAAAGGAAA
TTGGGAATATCAAGTCCTTAGAACTCTTGCTCCTGAATGGAAATCTGTTAAATGGAAACTTACCAGAGGA
GCTAGGGTTTCTTCCAAACTTGGACAGAATACAGATTGATGAAAACCGTATATCAGGACCACTTCCCAAA
TCTTTTGCAAACTTAAACAAAACGAAGCACTTTCACATGAACAATAATTCTATTAGCGGGCAGATACCAC
CAGAGCTTGGAAGCCTACCATCCATTGTTCACATCCTTCTTGATAACAACAATTTATCAGGCTATCTTCC
CCCTGAGTTATCAAACATGCCGCGTTTACTTATCCTACAATTAGATAACAATCACTTTGACGGGACTACG
ATTCCACAATCTTATGGAAACATGTCTAAACTTTTGAAGATGAGTCTTAGGAACTGCAGCTTGCAAGGGC
CAGTGCCTGATCTTAGCAGCATACCGAACCTTGGTTATTTGGACCTAAGTCAAAATCAGTTAAATGGATC
TATACCTGCAGGGAAGCTTTCTGATAGTATCACAACCATCGATCTATCCAATAACAGTCTAACTGGAACC
ATTCCAACAAATTTCTCAGGCCTTCCACGGCTTCAAAAGCTGTCGCTTGCAAACAATGCTCTGAGTGGTT
CCATTCCCTCTAGAATATGGCAGGAAAGAGAGCTGAATTCAACCGAGAGTATTATCGTGGATCTGCGGAA
CAATGGGTTTTCAAATATCTCTGGCAGATCCGATCTCCGTCCAAATGTGACCGTCTGGCTTCAGGGGAAT
CCGTTGTGCTCAGATGGAAATCTGCTTCGATTGTGTGGACCTATAACTGAGGAAGACATTAATCAGGGTT
CAACCAATTCTAATACTACAATTTGTTCTGACTGCCCACCCCCTTATGAATTTTCACCAGAACCTCTTAG
ACGTTGCTTTTGTGCTGCTCCTCTGCTTGTTGGATATCGGTTGAAAAGTCCTGGTTTCTCGGACTTTGTT
CCTTACAGATCCGAATTTGAGCAATATATCACCTCTGGTCTTAGTTTGAATCTGTATCAGCTACGCCTTG
ACTCATTCCAGTGGCAGAAAGGACCTAGACTTCGAATGTATTTGAAGTTCTTTCCTGTTTTTGGTTCAAA
TGCCAACAATTCTTTCATATTCAATCGTAGCGAGGTTCGGCGAATAAGGGGCATGTTCACTGGATGGAAT
ATCCGAGACGAAGATCTCTTTGGTCCTTATGAGCTTATGAATTTCACATTGTTAGATGTCTACAGAGATG
TGTTTCCTTCAGCTTCGCCATCTGGTCTAAGTCTGGAGGTGCTGTTCCAGGGACCAAGCGGCAATCCCGG
CGGCGATCTGGCCCCCCAGATGCTGCGCGAGCTGCAGGAGACCAATGCCGCCCTGCAGGACGTGCGCGAG
CTGCTGCGCCACCGCGTGAAGGAGATCACCTTCCTGAAGAACACCGTGATGGAGTGCGACGCCTGCGGCA
TGCAGCCCTCTAGAGGCTCCGGCTCCATCATCCCAGTTGAGGAGGAGAACCCGGACTTCTGGAACCGCGA
GGCAGCCGAGGCCCTGGGTGCCGCCAAGAAGCTGCAGCCTGCACAGACAGCCGCCAAGAACCTCATCATC
TTCCTGGGCGATGGGATGGGGGTGTCTACGGTGACAGCTGCCAGGATCCTAAAAGGGCAGAAGAAGGACA
AACTGGGGCCTGAGATACCCCTGGCCATGGACCGCTTCCCATATGTGGCTCTGTCCAAGACATACAATGT
AGACAAACATGTGCCAGACAGTGGAGCCACAGCCACGGCCTACCTGTGCGGGGTCAAGGGCAACTTCCAG
ACCATTGGCTTGAGTGCAGCCGCCCGCTTTAACCAGTGCAACACGACACGCGGCAACGAGGTCATCTCCG
TGATGAATCGGGCCAAGAAAGCAGGGAAGTCAGTGGGAGTGGTAACCACCACACGAGTGCAGCACGCCTC
GCCAGCCGGCACCTACGCCCACACGGTGAACCGCAACTGGTACTCGGACGCCGACGTGCCTGCCTCGGCC
CGCCAGGAGGGGTGCCAGGACATCGCTACGCAGCTCATCTCCAACATGGACATTGACGTGATCCTAGGTG
GAGGCCGAAAGTACATGTTTCGCATGGGAACCCCAGACCCTGAGTACCCAGATGACTACAGCCAAGGTGG
GACCAGGCTGGACGGGAAGAATCTGGTGCAGGAATGGCTGGCGAAGCGCCAGGGTGCCCGGTATGTGTGG
AACCGCACTGAGCTCATGCAGGCTTCCCTGGACCCGTCTGTGACCCATCTCATGGGTCTCTTTGAGCCTG
GAGACATGAAATACGAGATCCACCGAGACTCCACACTGGACCCCTCCCTGATGGAGATGACAGAGGCTGC
CCTGCGCCTGCTGAGCAGGAACCCCCGCGGCTTCTTCCTCTTCGTGGAGGGTGGTCGCATCGACCATGGT
CATCATGAAAGCAGGGCTTACCGGGCACTGACTGAGACGATCATGTTCGACGACGCCATTGAGAGGGCGG
GCCAGCTCACCAGCGAGGAGGACACGCTGAGCCTCGTCACTGCCGACCACTCCCACGTCTTCTCCTTCGG
AGGCTACCCCCTGCGAGGGAGCTCCATCTTCGGGCTGGCCCCTGGCAAGGCCCGGGACAGGAAGGCCTAC
ACGGTCCTCCTATACGGAAACGGTCCAGGCTATGTGCTCAAGGACGGCGCCCGGCCGGATGTTACCGAGA
GCGAGAGCGGGAGCCCCGAGTATCGGCAGCAGTCAGCAGTGCCCCTGGACGAAGAGACCCACGCAGGCGA
GGACGTGGCGGTGTTCGCGCGCGGCCCGCAGGCGCACCTGGTTCACGGCGTGCAGGAGCAGACCTTCATA
GCGCACGTCATGGCCTTCGCCGCCTGCCTGGAGCCCTACACCGCCTGCGACCTGGCGCCCCCCGCCGGCA
CCACCGACGCCGCGCACCCGGGTTCTAGAGGAAGCACCTCCGGCGATAACGATTACAAGGATGATGATGA
TAAGGCCAGCGGCACCGGTCATCATCACCATCACCATTGAGTTTAAACCCGCTGATCAGCCTCGACTGTG
CCTTCTAAGGCCTGAGCTCGCTGATCAGCCTCGATCGAGGATCCAGACATGATAAGATACATTGATGAGT
TTGGACAAACCACAACTAGAATGCAGTGAAAAAAATGCTTTATTTGTGAAATTTGTGATGCTATTGCTTT
ATTTGTAACCATTATAAGCTGCAATAAACAAGTTAACAACAACAATTGCATTCATTTTATGTTTCAGGTT
CAGGGGGAGGTGTGGGAGGTTTTTTAAAGCAAGTAAAACCTCTACAAATGTGGTATGGCTGATTATGATC
AGTCGACCTGCAGGCATGCAAGCTTGGCGTAATCATGGTCATAGCTGTTTCCTGTGTGAAATTGTTATCC
GCTCACAATTCCACACAACATACGAGCCGGAAGCATAAAGTGTAAAGCCTGGGGTGCCTAATGAGTGAGC
TAACTCACATTAATTGCGTTGCGCTCACTGCCCGCTTTCCAGTCGGGAAACCTGTCGTGCCAGCTGCATT
AATGAATCGGCCAACGCGCGGGGAGAGGCGGTTTGCGTATTGGGCGCTCTTCCGCTTCCTCGCTCACTGA
CTCGCTGCGCTCGGTCGTTCGGCTGCGGCGAGCGGTATCAGCTCACTCAAAGGCGGTAATACGGTTATCC
ACAGAATCAGGGGATAACGCAGGAAAGAACATGTGAGCAAAAGGCCAGCAAAAGGCCAGGAACCGTAAAA
AGGCCGCGTTGCTGGCGTTTTTCCATAGGCTCCGCCCCCCTGACGAGCATCACAAAAATCGACGCTCAAG
TCAGAGGTGGCGAAACCCGACAGGACTATAAAGATACCAGGCGTTTCCCCCTGGAAGCTCCCTCGTGCGC
TCTCCTGTTCCGACCCTGCCGCTTACCGGATACCTGTCCGCCTTTCTCCCTTCGGGAAGCGTGGCGCTTT
CTCATAGCTCACGCTGTAGGTATCTCAGTTCGGTGTAGGTCGTTCGCTCCAAGCTGGGCTGTGTGCACGA
ACCCCCCGTTCAGCCCGACCGCTGCGCCTTATCCGGTAACTATCGTCTTGAGTCCAACCCGGTAAGACAC
GACTTATCGCCACTGGCAGCAGCCACTGGTAACAGGATTAGCAGAGCGAGGTATGTAGGCGGTGCTACAG
AGTTCTTGAAGTGGTGGCCTAACTACGGCTACACTAGAAGAACAGTATTTGGTATCTGCGCTCTGCTGAA
GCCAGTTACCTTCGGAAAAAGAGTTGGTAGCTCTTGATCCGGCAAACAAACCACCGCTGGTAGCGGTGGT
TTTTTTGTTTGCAAGCAGCAGATTACGCGCAGAAAAAAAGGATCTCAAGAAGATCCTTTGATCTTTTCTA
CGGGGTCTGACGCTCAGTGGAACGAAAACTCACGTTAAGGGATTTTGGTCATGAGATTATCAAAAAGGAT
CTTCACCTAGATCCTTTTAAATTAAAAATGAAGTTTTAAATCAATCTAAAGTATATATGAGTAAACTTGG
TCTGACAGTTACCAATGCTTAATCAGTGAGGCACCTATCTCAGCGATCTGTCTATTTCGTTCATCCATAG
TTGCCTGACTCCCCGTCGTGTAGATAACTACGATACGGGAGGGCTTACCATCTGGCCCCAGTGCTGCAAT
GATACCGCGAGACCCACGCTCACCGGCTCCAGATTTATCAGCAATAAACCAGCCAGCCGGAAGGGCCGAG
CGCAGAAGTGGTCCTGCAACTTTATCCGCCTCCATCCAGTCTATTAATTGTTGCCGGGAAGCTAGAGTAA
GTAGTTCGCCAGTTAATAGTTTGCGCAACGTTGTTGCCATTGCTACAGGCATCGTGGTGTCACGCTCGTC
GTTTGGTATGGCTTCATTCAGCTCCGGTTCCCAACGATCAAGGCGAGTTACATGATCCCCCATGTTGTGC
AAAAAAGCGGTTAGCTCCTTCGGTCCTCCGATCGTTGTCAGAAGTAAGTTGGCCGCAGTGTTATCACTCA
TGGTTATGGCAGCACTGCATAATTCTCTTACTGTCATGCCATCCGTAAGATGCTTTTCTGTGACTGGTGA
GTACTCAACCAAGTCATTCTGAGAATAGTGTATGCGGCGACCGAGTTGCTCTTGCCCGGCGTCAATACGG
GATAATACCGCGCCACATAGCAGAACTTTAAAAGTGCTCATCATTGGAAAACGTTCTTCGGGGCGAAAAC
TCTCAAGGATCTTACCGCTGTTGAGATCCAGTTCGATGTAACCCACTCGTGCACCCAACTGATCTTCAGC
ATCTTTTACTTTCACCAGCGTTTCTGGGTGAGCAAAAACAGGAAGGCAAAATGCCGCAAAAAAGGGAATA
AGGGCGACACGGAAATGTTGAATACTCATACTCTTCCTTTTTCAATATTATTGAAGCATTTATCAGGGTT
ATTGTCTCATGAGCGGATACATATTTGAATGTATTTAGAAAAATAAACAAATAGGGGTTCCGCGCACATT
TCCCCGAAAAGTGCCACCTGAC
Features (pLannotate 1.2.2; 19 found; start..end, strand, type, name):
     67..102     +  CDS            rop (fragment): Rop protein, which maintains plasmids at low copy number; rop
    204..303     +  misc_feature   bom (fragment): basis of mobility region from pBR322
    309..466     -  CDS            lacZα (fragment): LacZα fragment of β-galactosidase; lacZ fragment
    468..894     +  promoter       MT promoter: Drosophila metallothionein promoter
    912..965     +  sig_peptide    BiP signal sequence: Drosophila BiP signal sequence
    957..2537    +  CDS            Y1684_ARATH (fragment): Experimental evidence at protein level: Swiss-Prot protein existence level 1. From Arabidopsis thaliana (Mouse-ear cress).
   2547..2753    +  CDS            COMP (fragment): COMP_HUMAN - Experimental evidence at protein level: Swiss-Prot protein existence level 1. May play a role in the structural integrity of cartilage via its interaction with other extracellular matrix proteins such as the collagens and fibronectin. Can mediate the interaction of chondrocytes with the cartilage extracellular matrix through interaction with cell surface integrin receptors. Could play a role in the pathogenesis of osteoarthritis. Potent suppressor of apoptosis in both primary chondrocytes and transformed cells. Suppresses apoptosis by blocking the activation of caspase-3 and by in
   2756..4208    +  CDS            SEAP (fragment): secreted alkaline phosphatase from human placenta The natural enzyme has a C-terminal transmembrane sequence that is replaced by a GPI anchor.
   4245..4274    +  CDS            2xFLAG (fragment): two tandem FLAG® epitope tags
   4380..4514    -  polyA_signal   SV40 poly(A) signal: SV40 polyadenylation signal
   4537..4621    -  CDS            large T antigen (fragment): large T antigen from SV40 (simian virus 40)
   4621..4645    +  misc_feature   MCS (fragment): pUC18/19 multiple cloning site
   4682..4698    -  protein_bind   lac operator: The lac repressor binds to the lac operator to inhibit transcription in E. coli. This inhibition can be relieved by adding lactose or isopropyl-β-D-thiogalactopyranoside (IPTG). lac repressor encoded by lacI
   4706..4736    -  promoter       lac promoter: promoter for the E. coli lac operon
   4751..4772    -  protein_bind   CAP binding site: CAP binding activates transcription in the presence of cAMP. E. coli catabolite activator protein
   4785..4877    -  CDS            lacI (fragment): lac repressor; lacI; The lac repressor binds to the lac operator to inhibit transcription in E. coli. This inhibition can be relieved by adding lactose or isopropyl-β-D-thiogalactopyranoside (IPTG).
   5060..5648    -  rep_origin     ori: high-copy-number ColE1/pMB1/pBR322/pUC origin of replication
   5819..6679    -  CDS            AmpR: β-lactamase; bla; confers resistance to ampicillin, carbenicillin, and related antibiotics
   6680..6784    -  promoter       AmpR promoter: bla
