[The description below was written by a language model from this plasmid's Addgene catalogue record and pLannotate feature annotations shown in this document.]
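Description:
AT1G06840 X062_pECIA14 is an insect-cell expression plasmid built on the pECIA14 backbone. It is designed for secreted production of the extracellular domain of the Arabidopsis thaliana leucine-rich repeat receptor kinase AT1G06840 in Drosophila cell culture. In E. coli it is maintained as a high-copy plasmid through a ColE1/pUC-type origin and selected with ampicillin via the β-lactamase gene and its own promoter. The feature table also picks up short remnants of rop, bom, lacZα, lacI, the lac promoter/operator and a pUC polylinker. These are backbone leftovers rather than functional parts of the expression unit.

The expression cassette is driven by the Drosophila metallothionein promoter, so transcription is switched on by adding copper sulfate. A Drosophila BiP signal sequence directs the product into the secretory pathway and is fused in frame to the receptor ectodomain, which was inserted by ligation-independent cloning. Downstream, the ectodomain carries a C-terminal pentamerising coiled-coil helix from cartilage oligomeric matrix protein. The depositor describes this helix as rat, whereas the automated annotation matched the human homologue. It is followed by human placental alkaline phosphatase, a FLAG epitope and a hexahistidine tag; the His tag is stated by the depositor but not annotated in the table. An SV40 polyadenylation signal follows the cassette, although the table annotates it on the opposite strand.

Pentamerisation raises avidity so that weak ectodomain interactions can be detected, and the phosphatase provides an enzymatic readout. The construct is the "prey" in an extracellular interaction assay and is meant to be paired with bait vectors in the pECIA2 backbone. It was used to map an interaction network among Arabidopsis LRR receptor kinase ectodomains.
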