Addgene plasmid #114852: AT1G06840 X062_pECIA14
Purpose: Prey vector AT1G06840 X062_pECIA14 should be used with bait vector AT1G06840 X062_pECIA2.
Depositing lab: Youssef Belkhadir. Depositing organization: Gregor Mendel Institute of Molecular Plant Biology. Publication: An extracellular network of Arabidopsis leucine-rich repeat receptor kinases. Smakowska-Luzan E, Mott GA, Parys K, Stegmann M, Howton TC, Layeghifard M, Neuhold J, Lehner A, Kong J, Grunwald K, Weinberger N, Satbhai SB, Mayer D, Busch W, Madalinski M, Stolt-Bergner P, Provart NJ, Mukhtar MS, Zipfel C, Desveaux D, Guttman DS, Belkhadir Y. Nature. 2018 Jan 18;553(7688):342-346. doi: 10.1038/nature25184. Epub 2018 Jan 10. PubMed 29320478.
Backbone
  Vector backbone: pECIA14
  Backbone manufacturer: Chris Garcia (Addgene plasmid # 47051)
  Vector type: Insect Expression
Growth in bacteria
  Bacterial resistance: Ampicillin, 100 μg/mL
  Growth temperature: 37°C
  Growth strain: DH5alpha
  Copy number: High Copy
Gene/Insert
  Gene/Insert name: AT1G06840
  Species: A. thaliana (mustard weed)
  Entrez Gene: AT1G06840 (a.k.a. AT1G06840, F4H5.8, F4H5_8)
  Promoter: Metallothionein (Copper-Inducible)
  Cloning method: Ligation Independent Cloning
Terms and licenses: Academic/Nonprofit Terms; Industry Terms: Not Available to Industry
Depositor comments: Plasmid for secreted expression in Drosophila cell culture by induction via CuSO4. Insert is an extracellular domain of indicated LRR-RK, C-terminally tagged with Pentameric rat COMP helix, Alkaline Phosphatase (human, placental), Flag, and hexahistidine tags. Insert Protein Sequence: QDDITNPVEVRALRVIKESLNDPVHRLRNWKHGDPCNSNWTGVVCFNSTLDDGYLHVSELQLFSMNLSGNLSPELGRLSRLTILSFMWNKITGSIPKEIGNIKSLELLLLNGNLLNGNLPEELGFLPNLDRIQIDENRISGPLPKSFANLNKTKHFHMNNNSISGQIPPELGSLPSIVHILLDNNNLSGYLPPELSNMPRLLILQLDNNHFDGTTIPQSYGNMSKLLKMSLRNCSLQGPVPDLSSIPNLGYLDLSQNQLNGSIPAGKLSDSITTIDLSNNSLTGTIPTNFSGLPRLQKLSLANNALSGSIPSRIWQERELNSTESIIVDLRNNGFSNISGRSDLRPNVTVWLQGNPLCSDGNLLRLCGPITEEDINQGSTNSNTTICSDCPPPYEFSPEPLRRCFCAAPLLVGYRLKSPGFSDFVPYRSEFEQYITSGLSLNLYQLRLDSFQWQKGPRLRMYLKFFPVFGSNANNSFIFNRSEVRRIRGMFTGWNIRDEDLFGPYELMNFTLLDVYRDVFPSASPSGLS
How to cite: AT1G06840 X062_pECIA14 was a gift from Youssef Belkhadir (Addgene plasmid # 114852 ; http://n2t.net/addgene:114852 ; RRID:Addgene_114852)
